Addgene plasmid #130161: pRDAX-420 FLAG Venus210[1] Stuffer/InteinA Venus210[2]
Purpose: PPI (BiFC/TriFC) assay vector
Depositing lab: Gary Lewin. Depositing organization: Max-Delbrueck-Centrum fuer Molekulare Medizin (MDC).
Backbone
  Vector backbone: pEGFP-N1 U55762 Clontech
  Vector type: Mammalian Expression
Growth in bacteria
  Bacterial resistance: Kanamycin, 50 μg/mL
  Growth temperature: 37°C
  Growth strain: DH5alpha
  Copy number: High Copy
Gene/Insert
  Gene/Insert name: Venus
  Species: M. musculus (mouse)
  Cloning method: Restriction Enzyme; 5′ cloning site unknown (unknown if destroyed); 3′ cloning site unknown (unknown if destroyed)
Terms and licenses: Academic/Nonprofit Terms; Industry Terms: Not Available to Industry
How to cite: pRDAX-420 FLAG Venus210[1] Stuffer/InteinA Venus210[2] was a gift from Gary Lewin (Addgene plasmid # 130161 ; http://n2t.net/addgene:130161 ; RRID:Addgene_130161)
