[The description below was written by a language model from this plasmid's Addgene catalogue record and pLannotate feature annotations shown in this document.]
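Description:
pRDAX-420 FLAG Venus210[1] Stuffer/InteinA Venus210[2] is a 5,330 nt mammalian expression plasmid built on the Clontech pEGFP-N1 backbone and deposited as a vector for protein–protein interaction assays based on bimolecular or trimolecular fluorescence complementation (BiFC/TriFC). It replicates in E. coli at high copy from a ColE1/pUC-type origin and also carries an f1 phage origin. Selection relies on the Tn5 NeoR/KanR gene. A bacterial bla-type promoter drives it for kanamycin resistance in bacteria, and the SV40 enhancer/early promoter, with an HSV TK polyadenylation signal, drives it for G418 selection in mammalian cells.

The expression cassette runs from the CMV immediate-early enhancer and promoter, through a remnant of the multiple cloning site, to an SV40 poly(A) signal. The annotation tool labels three GFP-family segments as "cEGFP" fragments; given the catalogue name and insert field, these are most likely the Venus pieces. The first two are separated by a short unannotated gap. The second is followed directly by a roughly 520 nt segment matching Pyrococcus horikoshii radA, which probably corresponds to the "InteinA" of the construct name, since that gene is known to host an intein. A third GFP-family fragment comes next, then a FLAG epitope and a short SV40 large T antigen fragment that may be a nuclear localisation signal, although the record does not say so.

The name suggests Venus split at position 210 with a replaceable stuffer, but the record does not identify the stuffer or the cloning sites, nor how test proteins are inserted. The catalogue lists mouse as the insert species, which sits oddly with a jellyfish-derived fluorescent protein.
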