Features (pLannotate 1.2.2; 18 found; start..end, strand, type, name):
     61..364     +  enhancer       CMV enhancer: human cytomegalovirus immediate early enhancer
    365..568     +  promoter       CMV promoter: human cytomegalovirus (CMV) immediate early promoter
    591..634     +  misc_feature   MCS (fragment): multiple cloning site
    629..1105    +  CDS            cEGFP (fragment): cEGFP is a basic (constitutively fluorescent) green fluorescent protein published in 2008, derived from Aequorea victoria.
   1118..1189    +  CDS            cEGFP (fragment): cEGFP is a basic (constitutively fluorescent) green fluorescent protein published in 2008, derived from Aequorea victoria.
   1190..1711    +  CDS            radA (fragment): RADA_PYRHO - Experimental evidence at protein level: Swiss-Prot protein existence level 1. Involved in DNA repair and in homologous recombination. Binds and assemble on single-stranded DNA to form a nucleoprotein filament. Hydrolyzes ATP in a ssDNA-dependent manner and promotes DNA strand exchange between homologous DNA molecules (By similarity). From Pyrococcus horikoshii (strain ATCC 700860 / DSM 12428 / JCM 9974 / NBRC 100139 / OT-3).
   1712..1969    +  CDS            cEGFP (fragment): cEGFP is a basic (constitutively fluorescent) green fluorescent protein published in 2008, derived from Aequorea victoria.
   1970..1993    +  CDS            FLAG: FLAG® epitope tag, followed by an enterokinase cleavage site
   2012..2095    +  CDS            large T antigen (fragment): large T antigen from SV40 (simian virus 40)
   2118..2239    +  polyA_signal   SV40 poly(A) signal: SV40 polyadenylation signal
   2273..2701    -  rep_origin     f1 ori (sequence partly withheld): f1 bacteriophage origin of replication; arrow indicates direction of (+) strand synthesis
   2728..2832    +  promoter       AmpR promoter: bla
   2834..3191    +  promoter       SV40 promoter: SV40 enhancer and early promoter
   3226..4020    +  CDS            NeoR/KanR: aminoglycoside phosphotransferase from Tn5; aph(3')-II (or nptII); confers resistance to neomycin, kanamycin, and G418 (Geneticin®)
   4041..4193    +  CDS            ble (fragment): BLE_KLEPN - Experimental evidence at protein level: Swiss-Prot protein existence level 1. Binding protein with a strong affinity to the bleomycin family of antibiotics. Binds to CL990; an antimitotic-antibiotic compound. From Klebsiella pneumoniae.
   4252..4299    +  polyA_signal   HSV TK poly(A) signal: herpes simplex virus thymidine kinase polyadenylation signal (Cole and Stacy, 1985)
   4390..4406    -  polyA_signal   bGH poly(A) signal (fragment): bovine growth hormone polyadenylation signal
   4628..5216    +  rep_origin     ori: high-copy-number ColE1/pMB1/pBR322/pUC origin of replication
>Addgene plasmid #130161 | pRDAX-420 FLAG Venus210[1] Stuffer/InteinA Venus210[2] | depositor full sequence | sequence record 249539 | Full Sequence
TAGTTATTAATAGTAATCAATTACGGGGTCATTAGTTCATAGCCCATATATGGAGTTCCGCGTTACATAA
CTTACGGTAAATGGCCCGCCTGGCTGACCGCCCAACGACCCCCGCCCATTGACGTCAATAATGACGTATG
TTCCCATAGTAACGCCAATAGGGACTTTCCATTGACGTCAATGGGTGGAGTATTTACGGTAAACTGCCCA
CTTGGCAGTACATCAAGTGTATCATATGCCAAGTACGCCCCCTATTGACGTCAATGACGGTAAATGGCCC
GCCTGGCATTATGCCCAGTACATGACCTTATGGGACTTTCCTACTTGGCAGTACATCTACGTATTAGTCA
TCGCTATTACCATGGTGATGCGGTTTTGGCAGTACATCAATGGGCGTGGATAGCGGTTTGACTCACGGGG
ATTTCCAAGTCTCCACCCCATTGACGTCAATGGGAGTTTGTTTTGGCACCAAAATCAACGGGACTTTCCA
AAATGTCGTAACAACTCCGCCCCATTGACGCAAATGGGCGGTAGGCGTGTACGGTGGGAGGTCTATATAA
GCAGAGCTGGTTTAGTGAACCGTCAGATCCGCTAGCGCTACCGGACTCAGATCTCGAGCTCAAGCTTCGA
ATTCGCCACCATGGACTACAAAGACGATGACGATAAAGGAAGTGTGTCAAAGGGAGAAGAGTTGTTTACC
GGTGTTGTTCCCATACTGGTGGAACTGGATGGTGACGTCAATGGACACAAGTTTAGCGTTTCTGGCGAAG
GAGAAGGCGATGCTACCTATGGCAAACTGACCCTCAAACTGATCTGTACGACTGGAAAGTTGCCTGTACC
TTGGCCAACACTGGTCACAACCTTGGGCTATGGGCTGCAATGCTTTGCCCGTTATCCTGATCACATGAAG
CAACATGACTTCTTTAAGTCTGCTATGCCAGAGGGATATGTGCAGGAACGGACTATCTTCTTCAAGGACG
ACGGCAACTACAAGACGAGAGCTGAGGTGAAATTTGAGGGTGACACACTGGTGAATCGCATAGAGCTGAA
AGGCATCGACTTCAAAGAAGATGGGAATATTCTCGGGCATAAACTCGAGTACAACTACAATTCCCACAAC
GTGTACATCACTGCCGATAAGCAGAAGAATGGGATTAAGGCGAACTTCAAGATCCGACACAACATCGAGA
AGTGCTTTGCCAGAGATACGGAAGTCTACTATGAGAACGATACCGTACCTCACATGGAATCCATCGAAGA
GATGTACTCCAAGTATGCCAGCATGAATGGCGAGTTGCCATTCGACAATGGCTATGCTGTTCCTCTGGAC
AACGTGTTTGTCTACACTCTCGACATTGCGTCTGGTGAGATCAAGAAAACACGTGCCTCCTACATTTATC
GGGAAAAGGTCGAGAAGCTGATTGAGATCAAGCTGAGCTCAGGGTATAGTCTCAAAGTGACACCGTCCCA
TCCCGTTCTGCTGTTTAGGGATGGACTGCAGTGGGTGCCAGCTGCAGAAGTGAAACCTGGTGATGTGGTT
GTCGGAGTGAGAGAAGAGGTGCTTCGAAGGCGCATCATCTCAAAAGGGGAACTCGAATTCCATGAGGTGT
CTAGCGTACGGATCATTGACTACAACAACTGGGTGTACGACTTGGTCATACCCGAAACTCACAACTTCAT
AGCACCCAATGGCCTTGTTCTGCACAATACCGATAAGCAGAAGAATGGGATTAAGGCGAACTTCAAGATC
CGACACAACATCGAGGATGGTGGGGTCCAGCTTGCCGACCATTATCAGCAGAACACACCCATTGGGGATG
GACCAGTCCTGTTGCCGGATAACCACTACCTCAGTTACCAGAGCAAACTGTCCAAAGATCCCAATGAGAA
GAGGGACCATATGGTACTGCTCGAATTCGTGACTGCAGCAGGCATTACCCTTGGGATGGATGAACTTTAT
AAGACTGGTGATTACAAGGATGACGATGACAAGTAAGCGGCCGCGACTCTAGATCATAATCAGCCATACC
ACATTTGTAGAGGTTTTACTTGCTTTAAAAAACCTCCCACACCTCCCCCTGAACCTGAAACATAAAATGA
ATGCAATTGTTGTTGTTAACTTGTTTATTGCAGCTTATAATGGTTACAAATAAAGCAATAGCATCACAAA
TTTCACAAATAAAGCATTTTTTTCACTGCATTCTAGTTGTGGTTTGTCCAAACTCATCAATGTATCTTAA
GGCGTAAATTGTAAGCGTTAATATTTTGTTAAAATTCGCGTTAAATTTTTGTTAAATCAGCTCATTTTTT
AACCAATAGGCCGAAATCGGCAAAATCCCTTATAAATCAAAAGAATAGACCGAGATAGGGT
[37 nt withheld, positions 2372-2408]
AAAGAACGTGGACTCCAACGTCAAAGG
[49 nt withheld, positions 2436-2484]
T
[91 nt withheld, positions 2486-2576]
G
[124 nt withheld, positions 2578-2701]
CAGGTGGCACTTTTCGGGGAAATGTGCGCGGAACCCCTATTTGTTTATTTTTCTAAATACATTCAAATAT
GTATCCGCTCATGAGACAATAACCCTGATAAATGCTTCAATAATATTGAAAAAGGAAGAGTCCTGAGGCG
GAAAGAACCAGCTGTGGAATGTGTGTCAGTTAGGGTGTGGAAAGTCCCCAGGCTCCCCAGCAGGCAGAAG
TATGCAAAGCATGCATCTCAATTAGTCAGCAACCAGGTGTGGAAAGTCCCCAGGCTCCCCAGCAGGCAGA
AGTATGCAAAGCATGCATCTCAATTAGTCAGCAACCATAGTCCCGCCCCTAACTCCGCCCATCCCGCCCC
TAACTCCGCCCAGTTCCGCCCATTCTCCGCCCCATGGCTGACTAATTTTTTTTATTTATGCAGAGGCCGA
GGCCGCCTCGGCCTCTGAGCTATTCCAGAAGTAGTGAGGAGGCTTTTTTGGAGGCCTAGGCTTTTGCAAA
GATCGATCAAGAGACAGGATGAGGATCGTTTCGCATGATTGAACAAGATGGATTGCACGCAGGTTCTCCG
GCCGCTTGGGTGGAGAGGCTATTCGGCTATGACTGGGCACAACAGACAATCGGCTGCTCTGATGCCGCCG
TGTTCCGGCTGTCAGCGCAGGGGCGCCCGGTTCTTTTTGTCAAGACCGACCTGTCCGGTGCCCTGAATGA
ACTGCAAGACGAGGCAGCGCGGCTATCGTGGCTGGCCACGACGGGCGTTCCTTGCGCAGCTGTGCTCGAC
GTTGTCACTGAAGCGGGAAGGGACTGGCTGCTATTGGGCGAAGTGCCGGGGCAGGATCTCCTGTCATCTC
ACCTTGCTCCTGCCGAGAAAGTATCCATCATGGCTGATGCAATGCGGCGGCTGCATACGCTTGATCCGGC
TACCTGCCCATTCGACCACCAAGCGAAACATCGCATCGAGCGAGCACGTACTCGGATGGAAGCCGGTCTT
GTCGATCAGGATGATCTGGACGAAGAGCATCAGGGGCTCGCGCCAGCCGAACTGTTCGCCAGGCTCAAGG
CGAGCATGCCCGACGGCGAGGATCTCGTCGTGACCCATGGCGATGCCTGCTTGCCGAATATCATGGTGGA
AAATGGCCGCTTTTCTGGATTCATCGACTGTGGCCGGCTGGGTGTGGCGGACCGCTATCAGGACATAGCG
TTGGCTACCCGTGATATTGCTGAAGAGCTTGGCGGCGAATGGGCTGACCGCTTCCTCGTGCTTTACGGTA
TCGCCGCTCCCGATTCGCAGCGCATCGCCTTCTATCGCCTTCTTGACGAGTTCTTCTGAGCGGGACTCTG
GGGTTCGAAATGACCGACCAAGCGACGCCCAACCTGCCATCACGAGATTTCGATTCCACCGCCGCCTTCT
ATGAAAGGTTGGGCTTCGGAATCGTTTTCCGGGACGCCGGCTGGATGATCCTCCAGCGCGGGGATCTCAT
GCTGGAGTTCTTCGCCCACCCTAGGGGGAGGCTAACTGAAACACGGAAGGAGACAATACCGGAAGGAACC
CGCGCTATGACGGCAATAAAAAGACAGAATAAAACGCACGGTGTTGGGTCGTTTGTTCATAAACGCGGGG
TTCGGTCCCAGGGCTGGCACTCTGTCGATACCCCACCGAGACCCCATTGGGGCCAATACGCCCGCGTTTC
TTCCTTTTCCCCACCCCACCCCCCAAGTTCGGGTGAAGGCCCAGGGCTCGCAGCCAACGTCGGGGCGGCA
GGCCCTGCCATAGCCTCAGGTTACTCATATATACTTTAGATTGATTTAAAACTTCATTTTTAATTTAAAA
GGATCTAGGTGAAGATCCTTTTTGATAATCTCATGACCAAAATCCCTTAACGTGAGTTTTCGTTCCACTG
AGCGTCAGACCCCGTAGAAAAGATCAAAGGATCTTCTTGAGATCCTTTTTTTCTGCGCGTAATCTGCTGC
TTGCAAACAAAAAAACCACCGCTACCAGCGGTGGTTTGTTTGCCGGATCAAGAGCTACCAACTCTTTTTC
CGAAGGTAACTGGCTTCAGCAGAGCGCAGATACCAAATACTGTCCTTCTAGTGTAGCCGTAGTTAGGCCA
CCACTTCAAGAACTCTGTAGCACCGCCTACATACCTCGCTCTGCTAATCCTGTTACCAGTGGCTGCTGCC
AGTGGCGATAAGTCGTGTCTTACCGGGTTGGACTCAAGACGATAGTTACCGGATAAGGCGCAGCGGTCGG
GCTGAACGGGGGGTTCGTGCACACAGCCCAGCTTGGAGCGAACGACCTACACCGAACTGAGATACCTACA
GCGTGAGCTATGAGAAAGCGCCACGCTTCCCGAAGGGAGAAAGGCGGACAGGTATCCGGTAAGCGGCAGG
GTCGGAACAGGAGAGCGCACGAGGGAGCTTCCAGGGGGAAACGCCTGGTATCTTTATAGTCCTGTCGGGT
TTCGCCACCTCTGACTTGAGCGTCGATTTTTGTGATGCTCGTCAGGGGGGCGGAGCCTATGGAAAAACGC
CAGCAACGCGGCCTTTTTACGGTTCCTGGCCTTTTGCTGGCCTTTTGCTCACATGTTCTTTCCTGCGTTA
TCCCCTGATTCTGTGGATAACCGTATTACCGCCATGCAT
